Addgene plasmid #179832: pPOTv7-g418-3mNG
Purpose: Trypanosoma brucei PCR only tagging (pPOT) vector for endogenous gene tagging
Depositing lab: Samuel Dean & Keith Gull. Depositing organization: University of Oxford. Publication: A comprehensive toolkit for protein localization and functional analysis in trypanosomatids. Paterou A, Saez Conde J, Tyc J, Sunter JD, Vaughan S, Gull K, Dean S. Open Biol. 2025 Apr;15(4):240361. doi: 10.1098/rsob.240361. Epub 2025 Apr 2. PubMed 40169015.
Backbone
  Vector backbone: pPOT
  Vector type: Unspecified
Growth in bacteria
  Bacterial resistance: Ampicillin, 100 μg/mL
  Growth temperature: 37°C
  Growth strain: NEB Stable
  Copy number: High Copy
Gene/Insert
  Gene/Insert name: 3x mNG
  Species: Synthetic
  Promoter: read through
  Cloning method: Restriction Enzyme; 5′ cloning site HindIII (not destroyed); 3′ cloning site BamHI (not destroyed)
  Sequencing primers: 5′ cTATGGGTTCTGGTAGTG; 3′ cTTAACTACCCGATCCTG
Terms and licenses: Academic/Nonprofit Terms; Industry Terms: Not Available to Industry
Depositor comments: Please visit https://doi.org/10.1101/2023.04.21.537815 for bioRxiv preprint.
How to cite: pPOTv7-g418-3mNG was a gift from Samuel Dean & Keith Gull (Addgene plasmid # 179832 ; http://n2t.net/addgene:179832 ; RRID:Addgene_179832)
