[The description below was written by a language model from this plasmid's Addgene catalogue record and pLannotate feature annotations shown in this document.]
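Description:
pPOTv7-g418-3mNG is a PCR-only tagging (pPOT) template plasmid for endogenous gene tagging in Trypanosoma brucei. It is not an expression vector in its own right. It serves as a template from which tagging amplicons are generated by PCR, normally with long primers that add homology to the target locus so that the product integrates by homologous recombination. In E. coli it is maintained as a high-copy plasmid through a ColE1/pUC-type origin with ampicillin selection (AmpR under its own bla promoter). The backbone also carries an f1 origin, lac promoter/operator and lacZα remnants, and flanking T7 and SP6 promoters typical of a general cloning vector.

The payload is a synthetic triple mNeonGreen tag, annotated as three tandem mNeonGreen coding sequences separated by short gaps that presumably encode linkers, cloned between retained HindIII and BamHI sites. A neomycin phosphotransferase (neo/nptII) coding sequence lies on each side of the tag in the same orientation, providing the G418 resistance named in the plasmid title. This symmetrical layout is consistent with the pPOT design, in which one template can yield either a marker-then-tag amplicon for N-terminal tagging or a tag-then-marker amplicon for C-terminal tagging. The unannotated stretches between the coding sequences probably hold trypanosome RNA-processing sequences, but the record does not identify them. The promoter is listed as "read through", so no dedicated promoter drives the cassette, and expression after integration relies on transcription of the tagged locus. The bright triple fluorescent tag suits localisation of proteins expressed at native levels. The repeated sequences likely explain the use of a recombination-reducing bacterial strain for propagation.
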