Features (pLannotate 1.2.2; 17 found; start..end, strand, type, name):
    171..962     +  CDS            neo: KKA2_KLEPN - Also known as kan, nptII. Experimental evidence at protein level: Swiss-Prot protein existence level 1. Resistance to kanamycin, neomycin, paromomycin, ribostamycin, butirosin and gentamicin B. From Klebsiella pneumoniae.
   1359..2066    +  CDS            mNeonGreen: mNeonGreen is a basic (constitutively fluorescent) green/yellow fluorescent protein published in 2013, derived from Branchiostoma lanceolatum. It is reported to be a very rapidly-maturing monomer with moderate acid sensitivity.
   2088..2792    +  CDS            mNeonGreen: mNeonGreen is a basic (constitutively fluorescent) green/yellow fluorescent protein published in 2013, derived from Branchiostoma lanceolatum. It is reported to be a very rapidly-maturing monomer with moderate acid sensitivity.
   2811..3515    +  CDS            mNeonGreen: mNeonGreen is a basic (constitutively fluorescent) green/yellow fluorescent protein published in 2013, derived from Branchiostoma lanceolatum. It is reported to be a very rapidly-maturing monomer with moderate acid sensitivity.
   3918..4709    +  CDS            neo: KKA2_KLEPN - Also known as kan, nptII. Experimental evidence at protein level: Swiss-Prot protein existence level 1. Resistance to kanamycin, neomycin, paromomycin, ribostamycin, butirosin and gentamicin B. From Klebsiella pneumoniae.
   4905..4923    -  promoter       SP6 promoter: promoter for bacteriophage SP6 RNA polymerase
   4965..4981    -  protein_bind   lac operator: The lac repressor binds to the lac operator to inhibit transcription in E. coli. This inhibition can be relieved by adding lactose or isopropyl-β-D-thiogalactopyranoside (IPTG). lac repressor encoded by lacI
   4989..5019    -  promoter       lac promoter: promoter for the E. coli lac operon
   5034..5055    -  protein_bind   CAP binding site: CAP binding activates transcription in the presence of cAMP. E. coli catabolite activator protein
   5068..5160    -  CDS            lacI (fragment): lac repressor; lacI; The lac repressor binds to the lac operator to inhibit transcription in E. coli. This inhibition can be relieved by adding lactose or isopropyl-β-D-thiogalactopyranoside (IPTG).
   5343..5931    -  rep_origin     ori: high-copy-number ColE1/pMB1/pBR322/pUC origin of replication
   6102..6962    -  CDS            AmpR: β-lactamase; bla; confers resistance to ampicillin, carbenicillin, and related antibiotics
   6963..7067    -  promoter       AmpR promoter: bla
   7094..7144    +  misc_feature   bom (fragment): basis of mobility region from pBR322
   7145..7600    -  rep_origin     f1 ori (sequence partly withheld): f1 bacteriophage origin of replication; arrow indicates direction of (+) strand synthesis
   7604..7761    -  CDS            lacZα (fragment): LacZα fragment of β-galactosidase; lacZ fragment
   7764..2       +  promoter       T7 promoter (across the origin): promoter for bacteriophage T7 RNA polymerase
>Addgene plasmid #179832 | pPOTv7-g418-3mNG | addgene full sequence | sequence record 355740 | Addgene NGS Result
GGGCGAATTGGGCCCGTATAATGCAGACCTGCTGCAAGCTAGGGGCACAGCAAGGTCTTCTGAAATTCAT
GTTTTTTTTTTTTTTACTCTGCATTGCAGTCTCCGCTCTTATTTAGTTTTGCTTTACGTAAGGTCTCGTT
GCTGCCATAAAATAAGCTCTAGTGGAATTCATGATTGAACAAGATGGATTGCACGCAGGTTCTCCGGCCG
CTTGGGTGGAGAGGCTATTCGGCTATGACTGGGCACAACAGACAATCGGCTGCTCTGATGCCGCCGTGTT
CCGGCTGTCAGCGCAGGGGCGCCCGGTTCTTTTTGTCAAGACCGACCTGTCCGGTGCCCTGAATGAACTG
CAGGACGAGGCAGCGCGGCTATCGTGGCTGGCCACGACGGGCGTTCCTTGCGCAGCTGTGCTCGACGTTG
TCACTGAAGCGGGAAGGGACTGGCTGCTATTGGGCGAAGTGCCGGGGCAGGATCTCCTGTCATCTCACCT
TGCTCCTGCCGAGAAAGTATCCATCATGGCTGATGCAATGCGGCGGCTGCATACGCTTGATCCGGCTACC
TGCCCATTCGACCACCAAGCGAAACATCGCATCGAGCGAGCACGTACTCGGATGGAAGCCGGTCTTGTCG
ATCAGGATGATCTGGACGAAGAGCATCAGGGGCTCGCGCCAGCCGAACTGTTCGCCAGGCTCAAGGCGCG
CATGCCCGACGGCGAGGATCTCGTCGTGACCCACGGCGATGCCTGCTTGCCGAATATCATGGTGGAAAAT
GGCCGCTTTTCTGGATTCATCGACTGTGGCCGGCTGGGTGTGGCGGACCGCTATCAGGACATAGCGTTGG
CTACCCGTGATATTGCTGAAGAGCTTGGCGGCGAATGGGCTGACCGCTTCCTCGTGCTTTACGGTATCGC
CGCTCCCGATTCGCAGCGCATCGCCTTCTATCGCCTTCTTGACGAGTTCTTCTGACCATGGTGCCCATTT
AGTTGGCCTTTCCCTTGTCTCGTGTCTTTTCCGTGGAAAGGTTCCCGGAGTAATCTGATGGCACAGCAGG
GAGGTGCGCCTGCAGGTTGGTTAGGAAGGGGGGATGATGTAAAAGAAGAAAATGGGGGGATTCGAGCCCC
ACGCGTTGCTCAAGCTGTGTAGCGCAGGCGTTTCCTTACATATTTCTCTAACAGGCACGGAAGCCTAACA
AATACACTTGGCTTATTTTTTTGCCCCCTCATGTCTTGTACAAATATTTGCGATAGCTTAGCTATCAGCC
ACATTAATCAAACAAGTATACCAACAAGCCCGAAAACAGAAACTCAACTGCAACGGGTACCTATGGGTTC
TGGTAGTGGTTCCGGTTCCGGTTCTAAGCTTGTCTCGAAAGGTGAGGAAGACAATATGGCCAGCTTGCCA
GCAACGCACGAGCTTCATATATTTGGGTCGATCAACGGTGTGGATTTCGACATGGTGGGTCAAGGCACAG
GTAATCCTAATGACGGGTATGAAGAACTCAATTTGAAGAGCACTAAGGGAGATCTCCAGTTTTCCCCGTG
GATTCTTGTGCCGCATATTGGTTATGGTTTTCATCAGTACTTACCATACCCCGATGGAATGTCGCCCTTC
CAAGCAGCTATGGTGGACGGCTCGGGGTATCAAGTACATCGCACCATGCAATTTGAGGACGGAGCATCCC
TCACCGTAAACTACCGCTATACGTATGAGGGGAGCCACATAAAAGGTGAGGCTCAAGTTAAAGGCACAGG
CTTCCCAGCTGACGGCCCGGTCATGACCAATTCATTAACCGCTGCTGATTGGTGCCGTTCTAAGAAGACC
TACCCTAACGACAAGACGATCATTAGTACTTTTAAGTGGAGTTATACCACAGGAAACGGAAAGCGGTATC
GAAGCACTGCTCGAACAACCTACACATTTGCGAAGCCAATGGCCGCGAACTACTTGAAGAACCAGCCAAT
GTATGTGTTTCGAAAAACGGAACTGAAGCATTCGAAAACCGAGCTTAATTTTAAAGAGTGGCAGAAGGCG
TTTACAGACGTGATGGGGATGGACGAATTGTATAAGCCCGGGGGCGGCTCCGGAAGCGTGTCCAAGGGTG
AGGAAGATAACATGGCCTCTCTGCCCGCCACCCACGAGTTGCATATCTTTGGAAGCATTAACGGAGTGGA
TTTCGATATGGTGGGTCAGGGGACAGGAAATCCGAACGATGGTTATGAAGAGTTGAACTTGAAAAGCACG
AAGGGAGACCTCCAATTTTCGCCCTGGATCTTGGTGCCGCATATCGGATATGGGTTCCATCAATATTTGC
CCTACCCTGACGGGATGTCACCCTTTCAGGCCGCGATGGTTGATGGTTCGGGCTATCAGGTACACCGGAC
AATGCAATTTGAAGATGGTGCCTCTTTGACAGTCAATTACCGGTACACCTATGAAGGGAGCCATATTAAA
GGTGAAGCCCAAGTGAAGGGCACCGGCTTCCCTGCGGACGGGCCTGTTATGACGAACTCACTGACTGCGG
CAGATTGGTGTAGGTCGAAGAAGACTTATCCAAATGACAAAACAATAATCTCCACATTTAAGTGGTCGTA
CACAACAGGAAATGGTAAGCGTTACCGCTCGACTGCGAGGACGACCTACACATTCGCCAAGCCTATGGCG
GCCAACTATCTCAAGAATCAACCTATGTACGTGTTCCGGAAAACTGAGTTGAAACACTCTAAAACCGAAC
TCAACTTCAAGGAATGGCAAAAAGCGTTTACGGATGTAATGGGAATGGATGAATTGTACAAGGGCTCCGG
AAGCGGCAGCGTATCTAAGGGTGAAGAGGATAATATGGCGAGCCTGCCAGCCACTCACGAGCTTCACATT
TTCGGGTCCATAAATGGCGTAGACTTTGACATGGTAGGACAGGGGACGGGAAACCCTAACGATGGCTATG
AGGAGCTTAACTTGAAAAGCACGAAGGGAGATCTGCAATTCTCTCCGTGGATTCTCGTTCCACACATAGG
TTATGGGTTTCATCAGTACCTCCCCTACCCAGACGGCATGAGTCCGTTCCAAGCAGCAATGGTCGATGGT
TCTGGCTATCAAGTCCACCGTACTATGCAGTTTGAAGATGGAGCGAGCCTCACGGTAAATTATCGTTATA
CCTACGAAGGGTCTCATATTAAGGGTGAAGCCCAGGTGAAGGGGACCGGATTCCCGGCCGATGGCCCTGT
GATGACGAATAGCCTTACGGCCGCTGACTGGTGTCGGAGTAAAAAGACCTATCCCAATGACAAGACAATT
ATTTCCACGTTTAAATGGTCATATACGACTGGGAATGGTAAGCGATACCGATCCACTGCCCGGACGACTT
ATACCTTTGCTAAGCCTATGGCGGCGAACTACCTCAAGAATCAGCCAATGTACGTGTTCCGAAAGACAGA
GCTGAAACACTCGAAGACTGAACTCAATTTTAAAGAATGGCAAAAGGCCTTCACCGATGTGATGGGAATG
GATGAACTGTATAAAGGATCCGGATCAGGATCTGGATCAGGATCGGGTAGTTAAGAGCTCCGCTGCGCTT
AAATGTCTTTCATTATAATCAATGTATAACCTTTATGTAGTATTTCAATCTATGCCGCTGTGTACGTGCA
CTGCGGTGCCTATCCTTCGGCATTAGAGAGTCACTGTTTGTGTAGATCGTAGCTGCATGTCTGACATCTG
GTTCATTAGTGCCGTTTTGAGTCTGCACTGTTGTGCAACTTGATATTCATCACTGCACACCAACCGTGTG
TTTCCTCCTTTGGGTGCACCCTTTAATCCTTGTCTTCTCCTTTTTTGTCTCTTTCCCCCTCGAAAAGGTG
TCAAACTACTGCCGCATAAACTACGGTTATCCCAAATTTAAGAGAAAGCAATAAAGCATCAGCTAGCATG
ATTGAACAAGATGGATTGCACGCAGGTTCTCCGGCCGCTTGGGTGGAGAGGCTATTCGGCTATGACTGGG
CACAACAGACAATCGGCTGCTCTGATGCCGCCGTGTTCCGGCTGTCAGCGCAGGGGCGCCCGGTTCTTTT
TGTCAAGACCGACCTGTCCGGTGCCCTGAATGAACTGCAGGACGAGGCAGCGCGGCTATCGTGGCTGGCC
ACGACGGGCGTTCCTTGCGCAGCTGTGCTCGACGTTGTCACTGAAGCGGGAAGGGACTGGCTGCTATTGG
GCGAAGTGCCGGGGCAGGATCTCCTGTCATCTCACCTTGCTCCTGCCGAGAAAGTATCCATCATGGCTGA
TGCAATGCGGCGGCTGCATACGCTTGATCCGGCTACCTGCCCATTCGACCACCAAGCGAAACATCGCATC
GAGCGAGCACGTACTCGGATGGAAGCCGGTCTTGTCGATCAGGATGATCTGGACGAAGAGCATCAGGGGC
TCGCGCCAGCCGAACTGTTCGCCAGGCTCAAGGCGCGCATGCCCGACGGCGAGGATCTCGTCGTGACCCA
CGGCGATGCCTGCTTGCCGAATATCATGGTGGAAAATGGCCGCTTTTCTGGATTCATCGACTGTGGCCGG
CTGGGTGTGGCGGACCGCTATCAGGACATAGCGTTGGCTACCCGTGATATTGCTGAAGAGCTTGGCGGCG
AATGGGCTGACCGCTTCCTCGTGCTTTACGGTATCGCCGCTCCCGATTCGCAGCGCATCGCCTTCTATCG
CCTTCTTGACGAGTTCTTCTGACTCGAGTGCCCATTTAGTTGGCTTTTCCCTTGTCTCGTGTCTTTTCCG
TGGAAAGGTTCCCGGAGTAATCTGATGGCACAGCAGGGAGGTGCGCCTGCAGGTTGGTTAGGAAGGGGGG
ATGATGTAAAAGAAGAAAATGGGGGGATTCGAGCCCCGCACAGGTCTCTCAAATTGGATGCATAGCTTGA
GTATTCTATAGTGTCACCTAAATAGCTTGGCGTAATCATGGTCATAGCTGTTTCCTGTGTGAAATTGTTA
TCCGCTCACAATTCCACACAACATACGAGCCGGAAGCATAAAGTGTAAAGCCTGGGGTGCCTAATGAGTG
AGCTAACTCACATTAATTGCGTTGCGCTCACTGCCCGCTTTCCAGTCGGGAAACCTGTCGTGCCAGCTGC
ATTAATGAATCGGCCAACGCGCGGGGAGAGGCGGTTTGCGTATTGGGCGCTCTTCCGCTTCCTCGCTCAC
TGACTCGCTGCGCTCGGTCGTTCGGCTGCGGCGAGCGGTATCAGCTCACTCAAAGGCGGTAATACGGTTA
TCCACAGAATCAGGGGATAACGCAGGAAAGAACATGTGAGCAAAAGGCCAGCAAAAGGCCAGGAACCGTA
AAAAGGCCGCGTTGCTGGCGTTTTTCCATAGGCTCCGCCCCCCTGACGAGCATCACAAAAATCGACGCTC
AAGTCAGAGGTGGCGAAACCCGACAGGACTATAAAGATACCAGGCGTTTCCCCCTGGAAGCTCCCTCGTG
CGCTCTCCTGTTCCGACCCTGCCGCTTACCGGATACCTGTCCGCCTTTCTCCCTTCGGGAAGCGTGGCGC
TTTCTCATAGCTCACGCTGTAGGTATCTCAGTTCGGTGTAGGTCGTTCGCTCCAAGCTGGGCTGTGTGCA
CGAACCCCCCGTTCAGCCCGACCGCTGCGCCTTATCCGGTAACTATCGTCTTGAGTCCAACCCGGTAAGA
CACGACTTATCGCCACTGGCAGCAGCCACTGGTAACAGGATTAGCAGAGCGAGGTATGTAGGCGGTGCTA
CAGAGTTCTTGAAGTGGTGGCCTAACTACGGCTACACTAGAAGAACAGTATTTGGTATCTGCGCTCTGCT
GAAGCCAGTTACCTTCGGAAAAAGAGTTGGTAGCTCTTGATCCGGCAAACAAACCACCGCTGGTAGCGGT
GGTTTTTTTGTTTGCAAGCAGCAGATTACGCGCAGAAAAAAAGGATCTCAAGAAGATCCTTTGATCTTTT
CTACGGGGTCTGACGCTCAGTGGAACGAAAACTCACGTTAAGGGATTTTGGTCATGAGATTATCAAAAAG
GATCTTCACCTAGATCCTTTTAAATTAAAAATGAAGTTTTAAATCAATCTAAAGTATATATGAGTAAACT
TGGTCTGACAGTTACCAATGCTTAATCAGTGAGGCACCTATCTCAGCGATCTGTCTATTTCGTTCATCCA
TAGTTGCCTGACTCCCCGTCGTGTAGATAATTACGATACGGGAGGGCTTACCATCTGGCCCCAGTGCTGC
AATGATACCGCGAGACCCACGCTCACCGGCTCCAGATTTATCAGCAATAAACCAGCCAGCCGGAAGGGCC
GAGCGCAGAAGTGGTCCTGCAACTTTATCCGCCTCCATCCAGTCTATTAATTGTTGCCGGGAAGCTAGAG
TAAGTAGTTCGCCAGTTAATAGTTTGCGCAACGTTGTTGCCATTGCTACAGGCATCGTGGTGTCACGCTC
GTCGTTTGGTATGGCTTCATTCAGCTCCGGTTCCCAACGATCAAGGCGAGTTACATGATCCCCCATGTTG
TGCAAAAAAGCGGTTAGCTCCTTCGGTCCTCCGATCGTTGTCAGAAGTAAGTTGGCCGCAGTGTTATCAC
TCATGGTTATGGCAGCACTGCATAATTCTCTTACTGTCATGCCATCCGTAAGATGCTTTTCTGTGACTGG
TGAGTACTCAACCAAGTCATTCTGAGAATAGTGTATGCGGCGACCGAGTTGCTCTTGCCCGGCGTCAATA
CGGGATAATACCGCGCCACATAGCAGAACTTTAAAAGTGCTCATCATTGGAAAACGTTCTTCGGGGCGAA
AACTCTCAAGGATCTTACCGCTGTTGAGATCCAGTTCGATGTAACCCACTCGTGCACCCAACTGATCTTC
AGCATCTTTTACTTTCACCAGCGTTTCTGGGTGAGCAAAAACAGGAAGGCAAAATGCCGCAAAAAAGGGA
ATAAGGGCGACACGGAAATGTTGAATACTCATACTCTTCCTTTTTCAATATTATTGAAGCATTTATCAGG
GTTATTGTCTCATGAGCGGATACATATTTGAATGTATTTAGAAAAATAAACAAATAGGGGTTCCGCGCAC
ATTTCCCCGAAAAGTGCCACCTGATGCGGTGTGAAATACCGCACAGATGCGTAAGGAGAAAATACCGCAT
CAGGAAATTGTAAGCGTTAATATTTTGTTAAAATTCGCGTTAAATTTTTGTTAAATCAGCTCATTTTTTA
ACCAATAGGCCGAAATCGGCAAAATCCCTTATAAATCAAAAGAATAGACCGAGATAGGGT
[37 nt withheld, positions 7271-7307]
AAAGAACGTGGACTCCAACGTCAAAGG
[49 nt withheld, positions 7335-7383]
T
[91 nt withheld, positions 7385-7475]
G
[98 nt withheld, positions 7477-7574]
ACTTAATGCGCCGCTACAGGGCGCGTCCATTCGCCATTCAGGCTGCGCAACTGTTGGGAAGGGCGATCGG
TGCGGGCCTCTTCGCTATTACGCCAGCTGGCGAAAGGGGGATGTGCTGCAAGGCGATTAAGTTGGGTAAC
GCCAGGGTTTTCCCAGTCACGACGTTGTAAAACGACGGCCAGTGAATTGTAATACGACTCACTATA
